Addgene plasmid #219239: SFFV-MIER2-Brd 303
Purpose: Transcription factor MIER2 with a specific barcode assigned.
Depositing lab: Filipe Pereira. Depositing organization: Center for Neuroscience and Cell Biology, University of Coimbra. Publication: A combinatorial transcription factor screening platform for immune cell reprogramming. Kurochkin I, Altman AR, Caiado I, Pertiga-Cabral D, Halitzki E, Minaeva M, Zimmermannova O, Henriques-Oliveira L, Klein D, Nair M, Oliveira D, Cajal LR, Knittel R, Feick C, Ringner M, Martin M, Cirovic B, Pires CF, Rosa FF, Sitnicka E, Theis FJ, Pereira CF. Cell Syst. 2026 Jan 21;17(1):101457. doi: 10.1016/j.cels.2025.101457. Epub 2026 Jan 14. PubMed 41539305.
Backbone
  Vector backbone: SFFV-MCS
  Backbone size w/o insert (bp): 6638
  Vector type: Lentiviral
Growth in bacteria
  Bacterial resistance: Ampicillin, 100 μg/mL
  Growth temperature: 37°C
  Growth strain: NEB Stable
  Copy number: High Copy
Gene/Insert
  Gene/Insert name: MIER2
  Species: H. sapiens (human)
  Insert size (bp): 1638
  Entrez Gene: MIER2 (a.k.a. KIAA1193)
  Promoter: The spleen focus-forming virus (SFFV) promoter
  Cloning method: Restriction Enzyme; 5′ cloning site Bsp119I (not destroyed); 3′ cloning site BstHI (not destroyed)
Terms and licenses: Academic/Nonprofit Terms; Industry Terms: Not Available to Industry
Depositor comments: Barcode sequence cloned into XbaI restriction site. Design of plasmid is as follows: SFFV-[TF sequence]-WPRE-[Barcode sequence].
How to cite: SFFV-MIER2-Brd 303 was a gift from Filipe Pereira (Addgene plasmid # 219239 ; http://n2t.net/addgene:219239 ; RRID:Addgene_219239)
