[The description below was written by a language model from this plasmid's Addgene catalogue record and pLannotate feature annotations shown in this document.]
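Description:
SFFV-MIER2-Brd 303 is a lentiviral expression plasmid built on the SFFV-MCS backbone, carrying the human transcription factor MIER2 (also known as KIAA1193, annotated as a transcriptional repressor) together with a construct-specific DNA barcode. It is propagated in E. coli as a high-copy plasmid through a ColE1/pUC-type origin and selected with ampicillin via the β-lactamase gene. An f1 origin and remnants of a pBluescript-style cloning region (lacZα fragment, lac promoter/operator, T3 and T7 promoters) are also present in the bacterial portion.

The viral cassette has a third-generation, self-inactivating layout. An RSV promoter drives a truncated HIV-1 5' LTR, followed by the Ψ packaging signal with a partial gag sequence, the Rev response element for Rev-dependent nuclear export of the genomic RNA, and the cPPT/CTS, which aids nuclear import of the viral genome. Downstream, the spleen focus-forming virus (SFFV) promoter, which is commonly used for strong expression in hematopoietic cells, drives the MIER2 coding sequence, cloned by restriction enzymes between flanking multiple-cloning-site remnants. A WPRE follows to enhance transcript stability and expression. According to the depositor, the barcode was inserted at an XbaI site after the WPRE, so it sits within the transcribed region upstream of the ΔU3 3' LTR; the feature table does not annotate it separately. An SV40 polyadenylation signal and SV40 origin lie beyond the 3' LTR. No tag, fluorescent reporter or mammalian selection marker is annotated.

The plasmid belongs to a barcoded transcription factor collection made for a combinatorial screening platform for immune cell reprogramming, in which the barcode identifies the transcription factor each vector delivers.
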