Features (pLannotate 1.2.2; 29 found; start..end, strand, type, name):
     94..112     -  promoter       T7 promoter: promoter for bacteriophage T7 RNA polymerase
    120..275     +  CDS            lacZα (fragment): LacZα fragment of β-galactosidase; lacZ fragment
    280..708     +  rep_origin     f1 ori (sequence partly withheld): f1 bacteriophage origin of replication; arrow indicates direction of (+) strand synthesis
    761..865     +  promoter       AmpR promoter: bla
    866..1726    +  CDS            AmpR: β-lactamase; bla; confers resistance to ampicillin, carbenicillin, and related antibiotics
   1897..2485    +  rep_origin     ori: high-copy-number ColE1/pMB1/pBR322/pUC origin of replication
   2668..2760    +  CDS            lacI (fragment): lac repressor; lacI; The lac repressor binds to the lac operator to inhibit transcription in E. coli. This inhibition can be relieved by adding lactose or isopropyl-β-D-thiogalactopyranoside (IPTG).
   2773..2794    +  protein_bind   CAP binding site: CAP binding activates transcription in the presence of cAMP. E. coli catabolite activator protein
   2809..2839    +  promoter       lac promoter: promoter for the E. coli lac operon
   2847..2863    +  protein_bind   lac operator: The lac repressor binds to the lac operator to inhibit transcription in E. coli. This inhibition can be relieved by adding lactose or isopropyl-β-D-thiogalactopyranoside (IPTG). lac repressor encoded by lacI
   2908..2926    +  promoter       T3 promoter: promoter for bacteriophage T3 RNA polymerase
   2954..3180    +  promoter       RSV promoter: Rous sarcoma virus enhancer/promoter
   3181..3361    +  LTR            5' LTR (truncated): truncated 5' long terminal repeat (LTR) from HIV-1
   3408..3533    +  misc_feature   HIV-1 Ψ: packaging signal of human immunodeficiency virus type 1
   3517..3880    +  CDS            HIV-1 gag (fragment): gag protein from human immunodeficiency virus 1; gag
   4026..4259    +  misc_feature   RRE: The Rev response element (RRE) of HIV-1 allows for Rev-dependent mRNA export from the nucleus to the cytoplasm.
   4636..4736    +  CDS            Rev (fragment): human immunodeficiency virus 1 (HIV-1) Rev protein; rev; enhances nuclear export of unspliced and incompletely spliced viral mRNAs
   4755..4872    +  misc_feature   cPPT/CTS: central polypurine tract and central termination sequence of HIV-1
   4906..5307    +  promoter       SFFV promoter: spleen focus-forming virus long terminal repeat (LTR) promoter
   5317..5340    +  misc_feature   MCS (fragment): pBluescript multiple cloning site
   5365..6891    +  CDS            MIER2 (fragment): MIER2_HUMAN - Also known as KIAA1193. Experimental evidence at protein level: Swiss-Prot protein existence level 1. Transcriptional repressor. From Homo sapiens (Human).
   6902..6927    +  misc_feature   MCS (fragment): pBluescript multiple cloning site
   6927..6986    +  CDS            S (fragment): HBSAG_WHV6 - Experimental evidence at transcript level: Swiss-Prot protein existence level 2. The middle envelope protein plays an important role in the budding of the virion. It is involved in the induction of budding in a nucleocapsid independent way. In this process the majority of envelope proteins bud to form subviral lipoprotein particles of 22 nm of diameter that do not contain a nucleocapsid (By similarity). From Woodchuck hepatitis B virus (isolate w64/pWS23) (WHV).
   7118..7521    +  misc_feature   WPRE: woodchuck hepatitis virus posttranscriptional regulatory element
   7579..7638    +  CDS            nef (fragment): NEF_HV1Z2 - Experimental evidence at protein level: Swiss-Prot protein existence level 1. Extracellular Nef protein targets CD4(+) T-lymphocytes for apoptosis by interacting with CXCR4 surface receptors. From Human immunodeficiency virus type 1 group M subtype D (isolate Z2/CDC-Z34) (HIV-1).
   7640..7873    +  LTR            3' LTR (ΔU3): self-inactivating 3' long terminal repeat (LTR) from HIV-1
   7945..8066    +  polyA_signal   SV40 poly(A) signal: SV40 polyadenylation signal
   8085..8106    +  rep_origin     SV40 ori (fragment): SV40 origin of replication
   8106..73      +  rep_origin     SV40 ori (across the origin): SV40 origin of replication
>Addgene plasmid #219239 | SFFV-MIER2-Brd 303 | addgene full sequence | sequence record 449831 | Addgene NGS Result
ATTTATGCAGAGGCCGAGGCCGCCTCGGCCTCTGAGCTATTCCAGAAGTAGTGAGGAGGCTTTTTTGGAG
GCCTAGGGACGTACCCAATTCGCCCTATAGTGAGTCGTATTACGCGCGCTCACTGGCCGTCGTTTTACAA
CGTCGTGACTGGGAAAACCCTGGCGTTACCCAACTTAATCGCCTTGCAGCACATCCCCCTTTCGCCAGCT
GGCGTAATAGCGAAGAGGCCCGCACCGATCGCCCTTCCCAACAGTTGCGCAGCCTGAATGGCGAATGGG
[124 nt withheld, positions 280-403]
C
[91 nt withheld, positions 405-495]
A
[49 nt withheld, positions 497-545]
CCTTTGACGTTGGAGTCCACGTTCTTT
[37 nt withheld, positions 573-609]
ACCCTATCTCGGTCTATTCTTTTGATTTATAAGGGATTTTGCCGATTTCGGCCTATTGGTTAAAAAATGA
GCTGATTTAACAAAAATTTAACGCGAATTTTAACAAAATATTAACGCTTACAATTTAGGTGGCACTTTTC
GGGGAAATGTGCGCGGAACCCCTATTTGTTTATTTTTCTAAATACATTCAAATATGTATCCGCTCATGAG
ACAATAACCCTGATAAATGCTTCAATAATATTGAAAAAGGAAGAGTATGAGTATTCAACATTTCCGTGTC
GCCCTTATTCCCTTTTTTGCGGCATTTTGCCTTCCTGTTTTTGCTCACCCAGAAACGCTGGTGAAAGTAA
AAGATGCTGAAGATCAGTTGGGTGCACGAGTGGGTTACATCGAACTGGATCTCAACAGCGGTAAGATCCT
TGAGAGTTTTCGCCCCGAAGAACGTTTTCCAATGATGAGCACTTTTAAAGTTCTGCTATGTGGCGCGGTA
TTATCCCGTATTGACGCCGGGCAAGAGCAACTCGGTCGCCGCATACACTATTCTCAGAATGACTTGGTTG
AGTACTCACCAGTCACAGAAAAGCATCTTACGGATGGCATGACAGTAAGAGAATTATGCAGTGCTGCCAT
AACCATGAGTGATAACACTGCGGCCAACTTACTTCTGACAACGATCGGAGGACCGAAGGAGCTAACCGCT
TTTTTGCACAACATGGGGGATCATGTAACTCGCCTTGATCGTTGGGAACCGGAGCTGAATGAAGCCATAC
CAAACGACGAGCGTGACACCACGATGCCTGTAGCAATGGCAACAACGTTGCGCAAACTATTAACTGGCGA
ACTACTTACTCTAGCTTCCCGGCAACAATTAATAGACTGGATGGAGGCGGATAAAGTTGCAGGACCACTT
CTGCGCTCGGCCCTTCCGGCTGGCTGGTTTATTGCTGATAAATCTGGAGCCGGTGAGCGTGGGTCTCGCG
GTATCATTGCAGCACTGGGGCCAGATGGTAAGCCCTCCCGTATCGTAGTTATCTACACGACGGGGAGTCA
GGCAACTATGGATGAACGAAATAGACAGATCGCTGAGATAGGTGCCTCACTGATTAAGCATTGGTAACTG
TCAGACCAAGTTTACTCATATATACTTTAGATTGATTTAAAACTTCATTTTTAATTTAAAAGGATCTAGG
TGAAGATCCTTTTTGATAATCTCATGACCAAAATCCCTTAACGTGAGTTTTCGTTCCACTGAGCGTCAGA
CCCCGTAGAAAAGATCAAAGGATCTTCTTGAGATCCTTTTTTTCTGCGCGTAATCTGCTGCTTGCAAACA
AAAAAACCACCGCTACCAGCGGTGGTTTGTTTGCCGGATCAAGAGCTACCAACTCTTTTTCCGAAGGTAA
CTGGCTTCAGCAGAGCGCAGATACCAAATACTGTTCTTCTAGTGTAGCCGTAGTTAGGCCACCACTTCAA
GAACTCTGTAGCACCGCCTACATACCTCGCTCTGCTAATCCTGTTACCAGTGGCTGCTGCCAGTGGCGAT
AAGTCGTGTCTTACCGGGTTGGACTCAAGACGATAGTTACCGGATAAGGCGCAGCGGTCGGGCTGAACGG
GGGGTTCGTGCACACAGCCCAGCTTGGAGCGAACGACCTACACCGAACTGAGATACCTACAGCGTGAGCT
ATGAGAAAGCGCCACGCTTCCCGAAGGGAGAAAGGCGGACAGGTATCCGGTAAGCGGCAGGGTCGGAACA
GGAGAGCGCACGAGGGAGCTTCCAGGGGGAAACGCCTGGTATCTTTATAGTCCTGTCGGGTTTCGCCACC
TCTGACTTGAGCGTCGATTTTTGTGATGCTCGTCAGGGGGGCGGAGCCTATGGAAAAACGCCAGCAACGC
GGCCTTTTTACGGTTCCTGGCCTTTTGCTGGCCTTTTGCTCACATGTTCTTTCCTGCGTTATCCCCTGAT
TCTGTGGATAACCGTATTACCGCCTTTGAGTGAGCTGATACCGCTCGCCGCAGCCGAACGACCGAGCGCA
GCGAGTCAGTGAGCGAGGAAGCGGAAGAGCGCCCAATACGCAAACCGCCTCTCCCCGCGCGTTGGCCGAT
TCATTAATGCAGCTGGCACGACAGGTTTCCCGACTGGAAAGCGGGCAGTGAGCGCAACGCAATTAATGTG
AGTTAGCTCACTCATTAGGCACCCCAGGCTTTACACTTTATGCTTCCGGCTCGTATGTTGTGTGGAATTG
TGAGCGGATAACAATTTCACACAGGAAACAGCTATGACCATGATTACGCCAAGCGCGCAATTAACCCTCA
CTAAAGGGAACAAAAGCTGGAGCTGCAAGCTTAATGTAGTCTTATGCAATACTCTTGTAGTCTTGCAACA
TGGTAACGATGAGTTAGCAACATGCCTTACAAGGAGAGAAAAAGCACCGTGCATGCCGATTGGTGGAAGT
AAGGTGGTACGATCGTGCCTTATTAGGAAGGCAACAGACGGGTCTGACATGGATTGGACGAACCACTGAA
TTGCCGCATTGCAGAGATATTGTATTTAAGTGCCTAGCTCGATACATAAACGGGTCTCTCTGGTTAGACC
AGATCTGAGCCTGGGAGCTCTCTGGCTAACTAGGGAACCCACTGCTTAAGCCTCAATAAAGCTTGCCTTG
AGTGCTTCAAGTAGTGTGTGCCCGTCTGTTGTGTGACTCTGGTAACTAGAGATCCCTCAGACCCTTTTAG
TCAGTGTGGAAAATCTCTAGCAGTGGCGCCCGAACAGGGACTTGAAAGCGAAAGGGAAACCAGAGGAGCT
CTCTCGACGCAGGACTCGGCTTGCTGAAGCGCGCACGGCAAGAGGCGAGGGGCGGCGACTGGTGAGTACG
CCAAAAATTTTGACTAGCGGAGGCTAGAAGGAGAGAGATGGGTGCGAGAGCGTCAGTATTAAGCGGGGGA
GAATTAGATCGCGATGGGAAAAAATTCGGTTAAGGCCAGGGGGAAAGAAAAAATATAAATTAAAACATAT
AGTATGGGCAAGCAGGGAGCTAGAACGATTCGCAGTTAATCCTGGCCTGTTAGAAACATCAGAAGGCTGT
AGACAAATACTGGGACAGCTACAACCATCCCTTCAGACAGGATCAGAAGAACTTAGATCATTATATAATA
CAGTAGCAACCCTCTATTGTGTGCATCAAAGGATAGAGATAAAAGACACCAAGGAAGCTTTAGACAAGAT
AGAGGAAGAGCAAAACAAAAGTAAGACCACCGCACAGCAAGCGGCCGCTGATCTTCAGACCTGGAGGAGG
AGATATGAGGGACAATTGGAGAAGTGAATTATATAAATATAAAGTAGTAAAAATTGAACCATTAGGAGTA
GCACCCACCAAGGCAAAGAGAAGAGTGGTGCAGAGAGAAAAAAGAGCAGTGGGAATAGGAGCTTTGTTCC
TTGGGTTCTTGGGAGCAGCAGGAAGCACTATGGGCGCAGCGTCAATGACGCTGACGGTACAGGCCAGACA
ATTATTGTCTGGTATAGTGCAGCAGCAGAACAATTTGCTGAGGGCTATTGAGGCGCAACAGCATCTGTTG
CAACTCACAGTCTGGGGCATCAAGCAGCTCCAGGCAAGAATCCTGGCTGTGGAAAGATACCTAAAGGATC
AACAGCTCCTGGGGATTTGGGGTTGCTCTGGAAAACTCATTTGCACCACTGCTGTGCCTTGGAATGCTAG
TTGGAGTAATAAATCTCTGGAACAGATTTGGAATCACACGACCTGGATGGAGTGGGACAGAGAAATTAAC
AATTACACAAGCTTAATACACTCCTTAATTGAAGAATCGCAAAACCAGCAAGAAAAGAATGAACAAGAAT
TATTGGAATTAGATAAATGGGCAAGTTTGTGGAATTGGTTTAACATAACAAATTGGCTGTGGTATATAAA
ATTATTCATAATGATAGTAGGAGGCTTGGTAGGTTTAAGAATAGTTTTTGCTGTACTTTCTATAGTGAAT
AGAGTTAGGCAGGGATATTCACCATTATCGTTTCAGACCCACCTCCCAACCCCGAGGGGACCCGACAGGC
CCGAAGGAATAGAAGAAGAAGGTGGAGAGAGAGACAGAGACAGATCCATTCGATTAGTGAACGGATCTCG
ACGGTATCGGTTAACTTTTAAAAGAAAAGGGGGGATTGGGGGGTACAGTGCAGGGGAAAGAATAGTAGAC
ATAATAGCAACAGACATACAAACTAAAGAATTACAAAAACAAATTACAAAAATTCAAAATTTTATCGATC
ACGAGACTAGCCTCGAGCTGGCTGCAGTAACGCCATTTTGCAAGGCATGGAAAAATACCAAACCAAGAAT
AGAGAAGTTCAGATCAAGGGCGGGTACATGAAAATAGCTAACGTTGGGCCAAACAGGATATCTGCGGTGA
GCAGTTTCGGCCCCGGCCCGGGGCCAAGAACAGATGGTCACCGCAGTTTCGGCCCCGGCCCGAGGCCAAG
AACAGATGGTCCCCAGATATGGCCCAACCCTCAGCAGTTTCTTAAGACCCATCAGATGTTTCCAGGCTCC
CCCAAGGACCTGAAATGACCCTGCGCCTTATTTGAATTAACCAATCAGCCTGCTTCTCGCTTCTGTTCGC
GCGCTTCTGCTTCCCGAGCTCTATAAAAGAGCTCACAACCCCTCACTCGGCGCGCCAGTCCTCCGACAGA
CTGAGTCGGCCGGTCGAATCAAGCTTATCGATACCGTCGACGGATCCGCTAGCCCGCGGTTCGAAATGGG
CTCTGGAGACCATCAGTTCAACCTCGCAGAGATCCTGTCACAGAACTACAGTGTTAGGGGGGAGTGCGAG
GAGGCCTCGAGGTGCCCAGACAAGCCCAAGGAGGAGCTGGAGAAGGACTTCATCTCCCAGAGCAACGACA
TGCCCTTTGATGAGCTGCTTGCGCTCTATGGCTACGAGGCGTCAGACCCCATTTCAGACCGGGAGAGTGA
GGGTGGTGACGTGGCCCCGAACCTCCCAGACATGACCCTGGACAAAGAACAAATAGCGAAGGATTTGCTT
TCAGGGGAAGAAGAGGAAGAGACGCAATCATCTGCTGACGACCTCACCCCGTCCGTGACCTCCCACGAGG
CCTCCGACCTCTTCCCTAACCGGAGTGGATCTCGTTTCCTGGCTGATGAAGACAGAGAGCCTGGCTCTTC
TGCCTCCTCCGACACCGAGGAGGACTCTCTTCCTGCCAACAAATGTAAGAAGGAGATCATGGTGGGACCT
CAGTTCCAAGCTGACCTCAGCAACCTGCACTTGAACCGGCACTGTGAGAAGATCTACGAGAACGAAGACC
AGCTGCTCTGGGACCCCAGCGTCCTCCCTGAGAGGGAGGTGGAGGAGTTCCTGTACAGGGCGGTGAAGCG
GCGTTGGCACGAGATGGCCGGGCCTCAGCTCCCAGAGGGAGAAGCCGTGAAAGACAGTGAGCAGGCGCTG
TACGAGTTGGTGAAATGCAACTTCAATGTGGAGGAGGCCCTGCGAAGGCTGCGGTTCAACGTGAAGGTGA
TCCGAGATGGGCTCTGTGCTTGGAGTGAAGAGGAGTGCAGGAACTTTGAGCACGGCTTCCGTGTGCATGG
AAAGAACTTTCACCTGATCCAGGCCAACAAGGTGCGCACACGGTCAGTGGGCGAGTGTGTCGAGTACTAC
TACCTGTGGAAGAAGTCGGAGCGCTACGACTACTTCGCCCAGCAGACGCGGCTGGGCCGGAGGAAGTACG
TCCCGTCCGGAACCACGGACGCAGACCAGGACCTGGATGGCAGCGACCCCGATGGCCCCGGCCGTCCGCG
CCCGGAGCAAGACACCCTGACTGGGATGCGCACAGATCCACTGAGCGTGGATGGCACGGCCGGTGGTCTC
GATGAGCCCGGAGTGGCCTCTGATGGACTCCCGTCCTCGGAGCCAGGGCCGTGTTCCTTCCAGCAGCTGG
ATGAGTCCCCCGCTGTACCCCTGTCCCATCGGCCCCCAGCCCTGGCCGACCCAGCCTCATACCAGCCAGC
TGTCACTGCTCCGGAGCCAGACGCCAGCCCAAGGCTGGCCGTGGACTTCGCCCTGCCCAAGGAGCTGCCC
CTCATCTCCAGCCATGTGGACCTCAGCGGGGATCCGGAGGAGACTGTGGCCCCAGCACAGGTGGCTTTGT
CGGTCACCGAGTTTGGACTCATCGGCATTGGGGACGTGAACCCCTTCCTGGCCGCCCACCCCACGTGCCC
GGCCCCCGGGCTACACTCGGAGCCCCTGTCACACTGTAACGTGATGACCTGCTGAACCGGTCGGATCCCC
CGGGCTGCAGGAATTCGAGCATCTTACCGCCATTTATTCCCATATTTGTTCTGTTTTTCTTGATTTGGGT
ATACATTTAAATGTTAATAAAACAAAATGGTGGGGCAATCATTTACATTTTTAGGGATATGTAATTACTA
GTTCAGGTGTATTGCCACAAGACAAACATGTTAAGAAACTTTCCCGTTATTTACGCTCTGTTCCTGTTAA
TCAACCTCTGGATTACAAAATTTGTGAAAGATTGACTGATATTCTTAACTATGTTGCTCCTTTTACGCTG
TGTGGATATGCTGCTTTAATGCCTCTGTATCATGCTATTGCTTCCCGTACGGCTTTCGTTTTCTCCTCCT
TGTATAAATCCTGGTTGCTGTCTCTTTATGAGGAGTTGTGGCCCGTTGTCCGTCAACGTGGCGTGGTGTG
CTCTGTGTTTGCTGACGCAACCCCCACTGGCTGGGGCATTGCCACCACCTGTCAACTCCTTTCTGGGACT
TTCGCTTTCCCCCTCCCGATCGCCACGGCAGAACTCATCGCCGCCTGCCTTGCCCGCTGCTGGACAGGGG
CTAGGTTGCTGGGCACTGATAATTCCGTGGTGTTGTCGGGGAAGCTGACGTCCTTTGCAATTCGATATCA
AGCTGTACCTTCTAGATGTACAAGCTGCTTAGCGCTTCTAGACCAATGACTTACAAGGCAGCTGTAGATC
TTAGCCACTTTTTAAAAGAAAAGGGGGGACTGGAAGGGCTAATTCACTCCCAACGAAGACAAGATCTGCT
TTTTGCTTGTACTGGGTCTCTCTGGTTAGACCAGATCTGAGCCTGGGAGCTCTCTGGCTAACTAGGGAAC
CCACTGCTTAAGCCTCAATAAAGCTTGCCTTGAGTGCTTCAAGTAGTGTGTGCCCGTCTGTTGTGTGACT
CTGGTAACTAGAGATCCCTCAGACCCTTTTAGTCAGTGTGGAAAATCTCTAGCAGTAGTAGTTCATGTCA
TCTTATTATTCAGTATTTATAACTTGCAAAGAAATGAATATCAGAGAGTGAGAGGAACTTGTTTATTGCA
GCTTATAATGGTTACAAATAAAGCAATAGCATCACAAATTTCACAAATAAAGCATTTTTTTCACTGCATT
CTAGTTGTGGTTTGTCCAAACTCATCAATGTATCTTATCATGTCTGGCTCTAGCTATCCCGCCCCTAACT
CCGCCCATCCCGCCCCTAACTCCGCCCAGTTCCGCCCATTCTCCGCCCCATGGCTGACTAATTTTTTTT
