>Addgene plasmid #219239 | SFFV-MIER2-Brd 303 | depositor partial sequence | sequence record 428198 | Barcode sequence
TGTACAAGCTGCTTAGCGCT
